Addgene plasmid #185104: KBB528
Purpose: C-terminal truncation of Pom152 fused to GFP
Depositing lab: Ken Belanger. Depositing organization: Colgate University.
Backbone
  Vector backbone: pRS315
  Vector type: Yeast Expression
  Selectable markers: LEU2
Growth in bacteria
  Bacterial resistance: Ampicillin, 100 μg/mL
  Growth temperature: 37°C
  Growth strain: DH5alpha
  Copy number: High Copy
Gene/Insert
  Gene/Insert name: POM152
  Species: S. cerevisiae (budding yeast)
  Mutation: POM152(1-???)-HA-GFP
  Tag / fusion protein: GFP (C terminal on insert)
  Cloning method: Restriction Enzyme; 5′ cloning site unknown (unknown if destroyed)
Terms and licenses: Academic/Nonprofit Terms; Industry Terms: Not Available to Industry
How to cite: KBB528 was a gift from Ken Belanger (Addgene plasmid # 185104 ; http://n2t.net/addgene:185104 ; RRID:Addgene_185104)
