[The description below was written by a language model from this plasmid's Addgene catalogue record and pLannotate feature annotations shown in this document.]
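Description:
KBB528 is a yeast expression plasmid built on pRS315, a low-copy centromeric E. coli–S. cerevisiae shuttle vector. In yeast it is maintained through the CEN6/ARS element and selected by leucine prototrophy via the LEU2 marker with its own promoter. In bacteria it replicates from a high-copy ColE1/pUC-type origin under ampicillin selection (AmpR). The backbone also carries the usual pBluescript-derived elements: an f1 origin, a lacZα fragment with the lac promoter and operator, and T3 and T7 promoters flanking the cloning region.

The insert is a genomic fragment from budding yeast carrying POM152, which encodes an integral membrane nucleoporin involved in de novo assembly of nuclear pore complexes. The annotated POM152 coding region is a fragment of about 3 kb, roughly the first 1,000 codons, followed almost directly by GFP (S65T). This matches the stated purpose of a C-terminal truncation of Pom152 fused to GFP. The catalogue leaves the exact truncation endpoint undefined. It also lists an HA tag between Pom152 and GFP, but the feature table does not annotate one.

No heterologous yeast promoter is annotated. About 300 bp of sequence separates a fragment of the neighbouring ECM16 gene from the POM152 start, which suggests expression from the native POM152 upstream region, although the record does not say so. Downstream of GFP the insert contains further yeast sequence, including the YM14 open reading frame and part of RRB1, which appear to be carried along with the cloned fragment. A short SET1 match after GFP is probably incidental.

The construct is suited to imaging the localisation of truncated Pom152 in live yeast, for example to map which regions are needed for targeting to the nuclear pore or nuclear envelope.
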