Features (pLannotate 1.2.2; 26 found; start..end, strand, type, name):
     87..108     +  protein_bind   CAP binding site: CAP binding activates transcription in the presence of cAMP. E. coli catabolite activator protein
    123..153     +  promoter       lac promoter: promoter for the E. coli lac operon
    157..179     +  protein_bind   lac operator (fragment): The lac repressor binds to the lac operator to inhibit transcription in E. coli. This inhibition can be relieved by adding lactose or isopropyl-β-D-thiogalactopyranoside (IPTG). lac repressor encoded by lacI
    222..240     +  promoter       T3 promoter: promoter for bacteriophage T3 RNA polymerase
    252..325     -  misc_feature   MCS (fragment): pBluescript multiple cloning site
    318..467     +  CDS            ECM16 (fragment): DHR1_YEAST - Also known as DHR1. Experimental evidence at protein level: Swiss-Prot protein existence level 1. Probable ATP-binding RNA helicase. Required for 18S rRNA synthesis. May play a role in restructuring of the pre-rRNA. From Saccharomyces cerevisiae (strain ATCC 204508 / S288c) (Baker's yeast).
    775..3780    +  CDS            POM152 (fragment): PO152_YEAST - Experimental evidence at protein level: Swiss-Prot protein existence level 1. Functions as a component of the nuclear pore complex (NPC). NPC components, collectively referred to as nucleoporins (NUPs), can play the role of both NPC structural components and of docking or interaction partners for transiently associated nuclear transport factors. POM152 is important for the de novo assembly of NPCs. From Saccharomyces cerevisiae (strain ATCC 204508 / S288c) (Baker's yeast).
   3784..4494    +  CDS            GFP (S65T): GFP (S65T) is a basic (constitutively fluorescent) green fluorescent protein published in 1995, derived from Aequorea victoria.
   4502..4524    +  CDS            SET1 (fragment): solubility-enhancement tag derived from T7 phage gene 10B
   4581..5486    +  CDS            YM14_YEAST: Protein inferred from homology: Swiss-Prot protein existence level 3. From Saccharomyces cerevisiae (strain ATCC 204508 / S288c) (Baker's yeast).
   5628..6572    -  CDS            RRB1 (fragment): RRB1_YEAST - Experimental evidence at protein level: Swiss-Prot protein existence level 1. Involved in regulation of L3 expression and stability and plays a role in early 60S ribosomal subunit assembly. May be required for proper assembly of pre-ribosomal particles during early ribosome biogenesis, presumably by targeting L3 onto the 35S precursor rRNA. From Saccharomyces cerevisiae (strain ATCC 204508 / S288c) (Baker's yeast).
   6615..6633    -  promoter       T7 promoter: promoter for bacteriophage T7 RNA polymerase
   6636..6793    +  CDS            lacZα (fragment): LacZα fragment of β-galactosidase; lacZ fragment
   6797..7225    +  rep_origin     f1 ori (sequence partly withheld): f1 bacteriophage origin of replication; arrow indicates direction of (+) strand synthesis
   7253..7305    -  misc_feature   bom (fragment): basis of mobility region from pBR322
   7336..7413    +  CDS            YO192_YEAST (fragment): Experimental evidence at protein level: Swiss-Prot protein existence level 1. From Saccharomyces cerevisiae (strain ATCC 204508 / S288c) (Baker's yeast).
   7553..7960    +  promoter       LEU2 promoter: S. cerevisiae LEU2
   7961..9055    +  CDS            LEU2: 3-isopropylmalate dehydrogenase, required for leucine biosynthesis; S. cerevisiae LEU2; yeast auxotrophic marker
   9417..9533    -  CDS            NFS1 (fragment): NFS1_YEAST - Also known as SPL1 From Saccharomyces cerevisiae (strain ATCC 204508 / S288c) (Baker's yeast).
   9532..9582    -  misc_feature   bom (fragment): basis of mobility region from pBR322
   9684..9719    -  CDS            rop (fragment): Rop protein, which maintains plasmids at low copy number; rop
   9788..10291   -  misc_feature   CEN/ARS: S. cerevisiae CEN6 centromere fused to an autonomously replicating sequence
  10328..10432   +  promoter       AmpR promoter: bla
  10433..11293   +  CDS            AmpR: β-lactamase; bla; confers resistance to ampicillin, carbenicillin, and related antibiotics
  11464..12052   +  rep_origin     ori: high-copy-number ColE1/pMB1/pBR322/pUC origin of replication
  12235..74      +  CDS            lacI (fragment) (across the origin): lac repressor; lacI; The lac repressor binds to the lac operator to inhibit transcription in E. coli. This inhibition can be relieved by adding lactose or isopropyl-β-D-thiogalactopyranoside (IPTG).
>Addgene plasmid #185104 | KBB528 | addgene full sequence | sequence record 368165 | Addgene NGS Result
CCTCTCCCCGCGCGTTGGCCGATTCATTAATGCAGCTGGCACGACAGGTTTCCCGACTGGAAAGCGGGCA
GTGAGCGCAACGCAATTAATGTGAGTTAGCTCACTCATTAGGCACCCCAGGCTTTACACTTTATGCTTCC
GGCTCGTATGTTGTGTGGAATTGTGAGCGGATAACAATTTCACACAGGAAACAGCTATGACCATGATTAC
GCCAAGCTCGAAATTAACCCTCACTAAAGGGAACAAAAGCTGGTACCGGGCCCCCCCTCGAGGTCGACGG
TATCGATAAGCTTGATATCGAATTCCTGCAGCCCGGGGGATCCACAGTTGACAACGATCTCAAGATTGGT
TGGGATTTAAATCCTATAGCAGTGCATCAGAAGAAGCAAAAAGGCCAGTGGACAGTCATTAAGTTTATCA
CCAGAAAGGGCTTCCAGACCATCACAGGTGAAGAGAAAGAAAAAAAATAATGCGCTGGTATTATAGAAAT
AGAGTTTCATTATATAAGAACATATAGGAAGAATACATTATTCCTATCTAGGGCATCAAATAATTGCAAC
CACTTAATGTTAACTTCCTTCATAATTCAAAACATTATGTTCTATAGCACTATGTATTTTATGTCATTAT
ATACGTAGTCAATAACTTTATACGTTTTTTTTATTGAACAAAAGTAAGAATTGCTTAAGACATAATAAGA
GGAAACTCATCGAACCAATTCAAAACGGATTATAGATTTATCATACCAGATACGTTTATCAGGAGGCTTG
TATAATGGAGCACAGATATAACGTGTTTAATGATACTCCACGAGGGAACCATTGGATGGGCAGTTCTGTG
TCAGGATCACCACGTCCATCTTATAGCAGTCGTCCTAATGTAAACACAACACGACGCTTCCAATATAGTG
ACGATGAGCCCGCTGAGAAAATCCGACCTTTACGCTCGAGGAGCTTTAAAAGTACTGAAAGTAACATAAG
CGATGAAAAATCAAGGATATCTGAACGTGACAGCAAAGACCGCTACATTAATGGTGATAAAAAGGTAGAC
ATTTATTCACTGCCTCTAATATCAACCGATGTTTTAGAAATTTCCAAACAAAGGACATTTGCGGTGATAT
TGTTTTTAATAATTCAATGTTATAAAATATATGACCTGGTAATACTTAAATCGGGGTTACCGCTTTCGGG
TTTACTGTTTAAGAACTATCGATTTAATTTCATATCCAAGTATTTCATTATAGATTCCTTCTTCCTGTAT
GTTTTACCATCCTTTAACATTCCTAGGTTGACTTTTAAGCCATGGGTTGTTTATCTCCAGATTTTAGCTA
TGCTACTATTGAACATTTTCATATCAAGCGATCACGAGTTCGTTTTGATTTCATTAATTATGACCACATG
GAGAAAACTTTATACGAAAGAATTAAGTGTAACAGGTTCAGCCATTAACCATCATCGTATTTTTGATTCT
TCCGCTCATTTTAAGGGTGCTCTAACAATCAAGATCCTACCTGAAAACACAGCTATGTTTAATCCTCTTC
ATGAATCATATTGTTTGCCCATGGATACCAATCTTTTTAAAATTAACTCAATTGACGTACCCATCAGAAT
AAACTCAACTGAAGAGATTGAATATATCGAGTTGGAATATAGAGATCTTGGTTACCCATACGACGTCCCA
GATTACGCTAGCGGTGATCTTGGTTACCCATACGACGTCCCAGATTACGCTAGCGGTGATCTTGGTTACC
CATACGACGTCCCAGATTACGCTAGCGGTGATCTTTACACAAATTCGGTAGAGTTACGGTCTTTGAGTAA
GAAAGACTTCAAAATCATCGATAACCCCAAATCCTTTTTAAAAAAAGATCAGTCAGTTCTAAAGTCACAT
TCAAACGATTTTGAAGAAGGCAGTACAATTCGTTATTTGGCTGTAACTCTTCAAGATATTGGCTTTTATC
AAATCAAAAAAATTGTTGATTCAAAAAAACTGAATTTAAAGATCCATCAGTCACACTTGGTTGTACCCTA
CTGTCCAATTGCATCTATTACTGGAACTGGAAGCAATGATAGATGTATTGGCGATTCAGATAATGTTTCT
TTTGAAATTCAAGGTGTGCCCCCAATGAAATTAGCATACTCTAAGATCGTTAATGGTCAAACTTTTTCAT
ATGTAGACTCCAGCTTGCAACCAGAATATTTTGAGTCTCCTTTGCAGTCAAGCAAATCCAAACAAAGTTT
TACTCAAGGAGAACTAAACGATTTGAAATGGGGAAGAAACCAACCTGTTAATATTAATTTAGACTCTTCC
ATTACCCAGGACGGCAAATTTGCATATAAAATTGATAAAATAACTGATGGTCTGGGAAATGTCGTGGATT
TTACATCTCTCCCTGAAGAATTAAAAAAGCGCTATGATCTATCTTATAATTTCAATGTTCATGAGGTTCC
ACGTGCAGCGCTAGAAGAAAGATTTGATCCAAAGTCACCCACAAAAAGGTCTATTGCCATCGTGTTTGAA
GAAATCAAAAACTGGATTTCAGACATTCCATATGTTATTAGCCTATCCTATACTGATGCACAAGACAAGT
CGAAAAAGATAATGAATGTTACTACAGATTCTTTGACCAAAGTGTTGCAAGCGGATCTTCCGGGGTCATA
TAACTTAGAATATATTGAATCTAAGTTTTGTCCAGGTGAAATTGTGGGTAAATCAAACGTTCTTGTAACT
ATGCCAGTTGCACCTACTATGGAAGTTAAATCATTTCCAATATTGGACCAGTGTGTGGGACAGGTTGGTC
TAAACTTTGAACTATCTTTTACTGGGGCTCCACCATACTATTATAACACTAAAATCTATAAGCTTGAAAA
CGGTGAAAGAAAGTTATATGATGCAAAGAGATACACCTCTGAAGGTACGAGAAATCGCTTCAGCTATAGT
CCACCTAAAGAAGGTAACTATGAAATCGTGTTTGATACTGTTTCTAATAAATTATTCACTGAACCAATCA
AATTGGAACCTGTAAAAGAATATACTTTCAAGACATCAATGAGGGTGAAACCAAGCGCATCACTAAAATT
ACACCATGATTTGAAACTCTGTTTGGGTGACCACAGCAGTGTCCCAGTAGCACTAAAAGGCCAAGGCCCT
TTTACGTTAACATATGATATCATTGAAACTTTTTCTAGCAAGAGGAAAACTTTTGAAATTAAAGAAATAA
AAACCAACGAATATGTCATTAAAACACCAGTCTTTACTACTGGTGGTGATTATATTCTATCTTTGGTTTC
TATCAAGGATTCTACCGGCTGTGTAGTTGGACTCAGCCAACCAGATGCTAAAATACAGGTGAGGAGAGAT
ATTCCATCTGCTGCATTCAATTTTTTTGAACCTATCAAAGAAGCTAAAATTAAGCACGGTTCTGTCACTG
AAATTCCGCTCAAATTAAGTGGAGAGGGGCCATTCACCGTTAAGTTTAAACACATGGATTACGATGGAAA
CATTGTGAAAGAATTTGAAAACAAATTTCAGAATAGTTATAAGCCCGCTTTGAAAGTAAGTAAAGAAGGG
CTTTACCAATTGGTCGATATTCGTGACTCAAGTTGCCAAGGTAATGTGATTTACCGGAACAGTCTGTATA
AGGTATCTTTCTTGGAGAAGCCAAAATTTGCAATTCAAGACAATCATCACATTACAAAAGTAACGGAAAA
TTTATTCTCTAAAGAAGAAGTCTGTCAAGGGATGGAAGGTACGGTTGATTTGGCTCTATTTGGTTCTCCA
GCTAGCAAAGGAGAAGAACTCTTCACTGGAGTTGTCCCAATTCTTGTTGAATTAGATGGTGATGTTAATG
GGCACAAATTTTCTGTCAGTGGAGAGGGTGAAGGTGATGCAACATACGGAAAACTTACCCTTAAATTTAT
TTGCACTACTGGAAAACTACCTGTTCCATGGCCAACACTTGTCACTACTTTCACTTATGGTGTTCAGTGC
TTTTCAAGATACCCGGATCATATGAAACGGCATGACTTTTTCAAGAGTGCCATGCCCGAAGGTTATGTAC
AGGAAAGAACTATATTTTTCAAAGATGACGGGAACTACAAGACACGTGCTGAAGTCAAGTTTGAAGGTGA
TACCCTTGTTAATAGAATCGAGTTAAAAGGTATTGATTTTAAAGAAGATGGAAACATTCTTGGGCACAAA
TTGGAATACAACTATAACTCACACAATGTATACATCATGGCAGACAAACAAAAGAATGGAATCAAAGCTA
ACTTCAAAATTAGACACAACATTGAAGATGGAAGCGTTCAACTAGCAGACCATTATCAACAAAATACTCC
AATTGGCGATGGCCCTGTCCTTTTACCAGACAACCATTACCTGTCCACACAATCTGCCCTTTCGAAAGAT
CCCAACGAAAAGAGAGACCACATGGTCCTTCTTGAGTTTGTAACAGCTGCTGGGATTACACATGGCATGG
ATGAACTATACAAAGGATCCGGCTGCTAACAAAGCCCGAAAGGACGGTCTATAGAGGTGTGTTAAAAGCA
GACTTTTGAACATCCACAGAAATTGGCTCAATGACCTATCCGAAAAGAATACCTATAAATGCGTGGTCTG
AAGTTCATAGGGTGGCAAGGCCACTAATTATTACTTTCGACGCATATAATACACTATACGCCACAAAACT
TCCCGTCATGGAACAATACTGCATTGTTGGGCGTAAATATGGTATCAAGGCGAATCCTTCGACTTTAACA
AACAATTTTCCACACGTTTTTAAAAAACTGAAGGAAGACTATCCCCAATACGGAAAATATTCTGGTATCA
AGCCCGAACAATGGTGGTCCATCTTGATTAGGAACGTCTTCGCACCAAACGAAATTCCCGATGAGATGAT
AAATGAAATATTAATGCGGTTTGAGGGCTTCGATTCGTATTTTGTTTATCCAGATTTGATCAAATTTTTA
AAGGATTTGAAGTCAAGACATCCTGATGTTATCTTAGGAATAGTAAGCAATACTGATCCAATTTTTTACA
AATTATTAAAGAATATCGGATTATTTGAGACATTTTCCGGTCACATTTATTTATCATATGAGCTTAATCT
CGCCAAACCTGATAGAGCAATATTTCAATATGCGCTTGACGATATTATATCTAAACAACCTCATTTACTC
GAAAAGTACACCAGGGAGGAAATTCTACAGCATTGCTTTCACATCGGAGATGAATTAAAGAACGATCTCG
AAGGGGCAGAAGCTGCCGGTTGGACTGGTATACTGTTAGATAGAAATGATAAATACGGGTTTCTTTCAAA
CTCGATTAGTAAACCAATGCGGGACGAATACAAGCTGTCAATTGATAAAATAGATAATAATTCAATAAAC
ACTTGGGAAGCCAATACTAAGCAAACTGACACGTTACAGTTGAGTGAAAGAAAGTACGTTGTTTCGAATC
TTGAGGTTTTAGAGGAACTCTTTCCCTGAGCGCCTAACGTTACAGTAACAAATATGTATGATAGATATTA
TTCATATCCGCCAGTAATATTTACTATATCTTTGAATGGGTTTGTTTATTAATAATCTACTATGTGTAAA
TATATGATCCAAGTATTATACAGTTTAGACACTGATTGTTTTCCAGACGTTCAAACCGTCAGTACCGGTA
CTTACTAAACAACCTGGGATTTGCTTATGCCATTTGACATCTTTAACTTCCTTTTGCCAGTGAACAAACA
ATAATTGTGGTGGAATTTCTTGTAGCTCTTTTGTTTCGGCGGCCTGTTGTTTAATTTCCTCATCGTCAGC
TTCTACAGACAAATCCCACAAAGTCACAGTATTATCTTCTGAGCCTACCGCAACGATAGACTCATCTAAT
GGGTTGAATGCAATGGAAGTAATGGCTCCCTTATGGAAGTCATATTGAGCAACCGGTTGGACGGCGTCAG
CATTACTTGGCGTAAACTGTCTTAAATCCCATACTCCCCATGTACCGTTATCGTCACCGCTTGCTAGCAA
GTAACCAATTTTATCACTCCAACTTATGACATTTACGTCAGTATTAGAAGCTTTAACAGAGATAGCAGGT
TTATGTTTTTTTGATCTTGTGTCCCAAATCCTTATATATCCATCACATCCTGCGGTTGCAAAAACGGTGG
ATTCAGTGCGAGACCACTGGATATCTTCTATGGATTTATTGTTTGAAACAGTAAATGGTTGTTTATCAGT
CACCCATCTCGATGTGTGCCTTTGGGTAAAATATATTTGTCCTGAGCAATCACCTGATAGTAACGCACCA
GTCTTGATCAATGGTGACCAATCCAACCCGTAGCCTTCAACATTCCCATGATTTTTTACAGTGTGAATAG
GACGCTTAGCAGACTTCGGAATCTGATAACCTGGTGTGGAAAAAGCTTTGCTTTGTGGAGCTAGATTGTA
TATATAAACATCACCATTTTCGCTCATTGTAGCGGTTAACACCTCTTGATTAGAAATGGCAAAAGGAGAA
ACCTTTAATCTATTGGTTGTATCTCTCAATGGTATATTTTCATTCTCAATGACTGGATCCACTAGTTCTA
GAGCGGCCGCCACCGCGGTGGAGCTCCAATTCGCCCTATAGTGAGTCGTATTACAATTCACTGGCCGTCG
TTTTACAACGTCGTGACTGGGAAAACCCTGGCGTTACCCAACTTAATCGCCTTGCAGCACATCCCCCTTT
CGCCAGCTGGCGTAATAGCGAAGAGGCCCGCACCGATCGCCCTTCCCAACAGTTGCGCAGCCTGAATGGC
GAATGG
[124 nt withheld, positions 6797-6920]
C
[91 nt withheld, positions 6922-7012]
A
[49 nt withheld, positions 7014-7062]
CCTTTGACGTTGGAGTCCACGTTCTTT
[37 nt withheld, positions 7090-7126]
ACCCTATCTCGGTCTATTCTTTTGATTTATAAGGGATTTTGCCGATTTCGGCCTATTGGTTAAAAAATGA
GCTGATTTAACAAAAATTTAACGCGAATTTTAACAAAATATTAACGCTTACAATTTCCTGATGCGGTATT
TTCTCCTTACGCATCTGTGCGGTATTTCACACCGCATATCGACCGGTCGAGGAGAACTTCTAGTATATCT
ACATACCTAATATTATTGCCTTATTAAAAATGGAATCCCAACAATTACATCAAAATCCACATTCTCTTCA
AAATCAATTGTCCTGTACTTCCTTGTTCATGTGTGTTCAAAAACGTTATATTTATAGGATAATTATACTC
TATTTCTCAACAAGTAATTGGTTGTTTGGCCGAGCGGTCTAAGGCGCCTGATTCAAGAAATATCTTGACC
GCAGTTAACTGTGGGAATACTCAGGTATCGTAAGATGCAAGAGTTCGAATCTCTTAGCAACCATTATTTT
TTTCCTCAACATAACGAGAACACACAGGGGCGCTATCGCACAGAATCAAATTCGATGACTGGAAATTTTT
TGTTAATTTCAGAGGTCGCCTGACGCATATACCTTTTTCAACTGAAAAATTGGGAGAAAAAGGAAAGGTG
AGAGCGCCGGAACCGGCTTTTCATATAGAATAGAGAAGCGTTCATGACTAAATGCTTGCATCACAATACT
TGAAGTTGACAATATTATTTAAGGACCTATTGTTTTTTCCAATAGGTGGTTAGCAATCGTCTTACTTTCT
AACTTTTCTTACCTTTTACATTTCAGCAATATATATATATATATTTCAAGGATATACCATTCTAATGTCT
GCCCCTAAGAAGATCGTCGTTTTGCCAGGTGACCACGTTGGTCAAGAAATCACAGCCGAAGCCATTAAGG
TTCTTAAAGCTATTTCTGATGTTCGTTCCAATGTCAAGTTCGATTTCGAAAATCATTTAATTGGTGGTGC
TGCTATCGATGCTACAGGTGTTCCACTTCCAGATGAGGCGCTGGAAGCCTCCAAGAAGGCTGATGCCGTT
TTGTTAGGTGCTGTGGGTGGTCCTAAATGGGGTACCGGTAGTGTTAGACCTGAACAAGGTTTACTAAAAA
TCCGTAAAGAACTTCAATTGTACGCCAACTTAAGACCATGTAACTTTGCATCCGACTCTCTTTTAGACTT
ATCTCCAATCAAGCCACAATTTGCTAAAGGTACTGACTTCGTTGTTGTCAGAGAATTAGTGGGAGGTATT
TACTTTGGTAAGAGAAAGGAAGACGATGGTGATGGTGTCGCTTGGGATAGTGAACAATACACCGTTCCAG
AAGTGCAAAGAATCACAAGAATGGCCGCTTTCATGGCCCTACAACATGAGCCACCATTGCCTATTTGGTC
CTTGGATAAAGCTAATGTTTTGGCCTCTTCAAGATTATGGAGAAAAACTGTGGAGGAAACCATCAAGAAC
GAATTCCCTACATTGAAGGTTCAACATCAATTGATTGATTCTGCCGCCATGATCCTAGTTAAGAACCCAA
CCCACCTAAATGGTATTATAATCACCAGCAACATGTTTGGTGATATCATCTCCGATGAAGCCTCCGTTAT
CCCAGGTTCCTTGGGTTTGTTGCCATCTGCGTCCTTGGCCTCTTTGCCAGACAAGAACACCGCATTTGGT
TTGTACGAACCATGCCACGGTTCTGCTCCAGATTTGCCAAAGAATAAGGTCAACCCTATCGCCACTATCT
TGTCTGCTGCAATGATGTTGAAATTGTCATTGAACTTGCCTGAAGAAGGTAAGGCCATTGAAGATGCAGT
TAAAAAGGTTTTGGATGCAGGTATCAGAACTGGTGATTTAGGTGGTTCCAACAGTACCACCGAAGTCGGT
GATGCTGTCGCCGAAGAAGTTAAGAAAATCCTTGCTTAAAAAGATTCTCTTTTTTTATGATATTTGTACA
TAAACTTTATAAATGAAATTCATAATAGAAACGACACGAAATTACAAAATGGAATATGTTCATAGGGTAG
ACGAAACTATATACGCAATCTACATACATTTATCAAGAAGGAGAAAAAGGAGGATGTAAAGGAATACAGG
TAAGCAAATTGATACTAATGGCTCAACGTGATAAGGAAAAAGAATTGCACTTTAACATTAATATTGACAA
GGAGGAGGGCACCACACAAAAAGTTAGGTGTAACAGAAAATCATGAAACTATGATTCCTAATTTATATAT
TGGAGGATTTTCTCTAAAAAAAAAAAAATACAACAAATAAAAAACACTCAATGACCTGACCATTTGATGG
AGTTTAAGTCAATACCTTCTTGAACCATTTCCCATAATGGTGAAAGTTCCCTCAAGAATTTTACTCTGTC
AGAAACGGCCTTAACGACGTAGTCGATATGGTGCACTCTCAGTACAATCTGCTCTGATGCCGCATAGTTA
AGCCAGCCCCGACACCCGCCAACACCCGCTGACGCGCCCTGACGGGCTTGTCTGCTCCCGGCATCCGCTT
ACAGACAAGCTGTGACCGTCTCCGGGAGCTGCATGTGTCAGAGGTTTTCACCGTCATCACCGAAACGCGC
GAGACGAAAGGGCCTCGTGATACGCCTATTTTTATAGGTTAATGTCATGATAATAATGGTTTCTTAGGAC
GGATCGCTTGCCTGTAACTTACACGCGCCTCGTATCTTTTAATGATGGAATAATTTGGGAATTTACTCTG
TGTTTATTTATTTTTATGTTTTGTATTTGGATTTTAGAAAGTAAATAAAGAAGGTAGAAGAGTTACGGAA
TGAAGAAAAAAAAATAAACAAAGGTTTAAAAAATTTCAACAAAAAGCGTACTTTACATATATATTTATTA
GACAAGAAAAGCAGATTAAATAGATATACATTCGATTAACGATAAGTAAAATGTAAAATCACAGGATTTT
CGTGTGTGGTCTTCTACACAGACAAGATGAAACAATTCGGCATTAATACCTGAGAGCAGGAAGAGCAAGA
TAAAAGGTAGTATTTGTTGGCGATCCCCCTAGAGTCTTTTACATCTTCGGAAAACAAAAACTATTTTTTC
TTTAATTTCTTTTTTTACTTTCTATTTTTAATTTATATATTTATATTAAAAAATTTAAATTATAATTATT
TTTATAGCACGTGATGAAAAGGACCCAGGTGGCACTTTTCGGGGAAATGTGCGCGGAACCCCTATTTGTT
TATTTTTCTAAATACATTCAAATATGTATCCGCTCATGAGACAATAACCCTGATAAATGCTTCAATAATA
TTGAAAAAGGAAGAGTATGAGTATTCAACATTTCCGTGTCGCCCTTATTCCCTTTTTTGCGGCATTTTGC
CTTCCTGTTTTTGCTCACCCAGAAACGCTGGTGAAAGTAAAAGATGCTGAAGATCAGTTGGGTGCACGAG
TGGGTTACATCGAACTGGATCTCAACAGCGGTAAGATCCTTGAGAGTTTTCGCCCCGAAGAACGTTTTCC
AATGATGAGCACTTTTAAAGTTCTGCTATGTGGCGCGGTATTATCCCGTATTGACGCCGGGCAAGAGCAA
CTCGGTCGCCGCATACACTATTCTCAGAATGACTTGGTTGAGTACTCACCAGTCACAGAAAAGCATCTTA
CGGATGGCATGACAGTAAGAGAATTATGCAGTGCTGCCATAACCATGAGTGATAACACTGCGGCCAACTT
ACTTCTGACAACGATCGGAGGACCGAAGGAGCTAACCGCTTTTTTGCACAACATGGGGGATCATGTAACT
CGCCTTGATCGTTGGGAACCGGAGCTGAATGAAGCCATACCAAACGACGAGCGTGACACCACGATGCCTG
TAGCAATGGCAACAACGTTGCGCAAACTATTAACTGGCGAACTACTTACTCTAGCTTCCCGGCAACAATT
AATAGACTGGATGGAGGCGGATAAAGTTGCAGGACCACTTCTGCGCTCGGCCCTTCCGGCTGGCTGGTTT
ATTGCTGATAAATCTGGAGCCGGTGAGCGTGGGTCTCGCGGTATCATTGCAGCACTGGGGCCAGATGGTA
AGCCCTCCCGTATCGTAGTTATCTACACGACGGGGAGTCAGGCAACTATGGATGAACGAAATAGACAGAT
CGCTGAGATAGGTGCCTCACTGATTAAGCATTGGTAACTGTCAGACCAAGTTTACTCATATATACTTTAG
ATTGATTTAAAACTTCATTTTTAATTTAAAAGGATCTAGGTGAAGATCCTTTTTGATAATCTCATGACCA
AAATCCCTTAACGTGAGTTTTCGTTCCACTGAGCGTCAGACCCCGTAGAAAAGATCAAAGGATCTTCTTG
AGATCCTTTTTTTCTGCGCGTAATCTGCTGCTTGCAAACAAAAAAACCACCGCTACCAGCGGTGGTTTGT
TTGCCGGATCAAGAGCTACCAACTCTTTTTCCGAAGGTAACTGGCTTCAGCAGAGCGCAGATACCAAATA
CTGTTCTTCTAGTGTAGCCGTAGTTAGGCCACCACTTCAAGAACTCTGTAGCACCGCCTACATACCTCGC
TCTGCTAATCCTGTTACCAGTGGCTGCTGCCAGTGGCGATAAGTCGTGTCTTACCGGGTTGGACTCAAGA
CGATAGTTACCGGATAAGGCGCAGCGGTCGGGCTGAACGGGGGGTTCGTGCACACAGCCCAGCTTGGAGC
GAACGACCTACACCGAACTGAGATACCTACAGCGTGAGCTATGAGAAAGCGCCACGCTTCCCGAAGGGAG
AAAGGCGGACAGGTATCCGGTAAGCGGCAGGGTCGGAACAGGAGAGCGCACGAGGGAGCTTCCAGGGGGA
AACGCCTGGTATCTTTATAGTCCTGTCGGGTTTCGCCACCTCTGACTTGAGCGTCGATTTTTGTGATGCT
CGTCAGGGGGGCGGAGCCTATGGAAAAACGCCAGCAACGCGGCCTTTTTACGGTTCCTGGCCTTTTGCTG
GCCTTTTGCTCACATGTTCTTTCCTGCGTTATCCCCTGATTCTGTGGATAACCGTATTACCGCCTTTGAG
TGAGCTGATACCGCTCGCCGCAGCCGAACGACCGAGCGCAGCGAGTCAGTGAGCGAGGAAGCGGAAGAGC
GCCCAATACGCAAACCG
